Addgene plasmid #169655: pTS2356_Tier3(PB)-PuroR
Purpose: Tier-3 vector for stable stable integration of up to three cassettes via Piggy Bac transposase including a PuroR resistance gene (5'ITR-A1-pA::A2-pA::PRPBSA-PuroR-pA-3'ITR)
Depositing lab: Martin Fussenegger. Depositing organization: ETH Zurich (Swiss Federal Institute of Technology). Publication: A versatile plasmid architecture for mammalian synthetic biology (VAMSyB). Haellman V, Strittmatter T, Bertschi A, Stucheli P, Fussenegger M. Metab Eng. 2021 Jul;66:41-50. doi: 10.1016/j.ymben.2021.04.003. Epub 2021 Apr 18. PubMed 33857582.
Backbone
  Vector backbone: pTS1019 (pUC57-based)
  Backbone size w/o insert (bp): 3092
  Vector type: Mammalian Expression
  Selectable markers: Puromycin
Growth in bacteria
  Bacterial resistance: Ampicillin, 100 μg/mL
  Growth temperature: 37°C
  Growth strain: DH5alpha
  Copy number: High Copy
Gene/Insert
  Gene/Insert name: PRPBSA-driven PuroR expression (alt name: A1::A2::PRBSA-PuroR)
  Species: Synthetic; E. coli
  Promoter: PRPBSA
  Cloning method: Restriction Enzyme; 5′ cloning site Unknown (unknown if destroyed)
  Sequencing primers: 5′ AmpStart; 3′ CTGGCACGACAGGTTTCCCGACTGG
Terms and licenses: Academic/Nonprofit Terms; Industry Terms: Not Available to Industry
How to cite: pTS2356_Tier3(PB)-PuroR was a gift from Martin Fussenegger (Addgene plasmid # 169655 ; http://n2t.net/addgene:169655 ; RRID:Addgene_169655)
