[The description below was written by a language model from this plasmid's Addgene catalogue record and pLannotate feature annotations shown in this document.]
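Description:
pTS2356_Tier3(PB)-PuroR is a Tier-3 assembly vector from the VAMSyB modular plasmid architecture for mammalian synthetic biology, built on pTS1019, a pUC57-derived backbone. It is propagated in E. coli as a high-copy plasmid through its ColE1/pUC-type origin and is selected with ampicillin via a β-lactamase gene driven by its native bla promoter. Short remnants of lacI, lacZα and a CAP binding site picked up by the annotation are leftovers of the pUC-type backbone rather than functional elements.

According to the catalogue, the payload is laid out as 5'ITR-A1-pA::A2-pA::PRPBSA-PuroR-pA-3'ITR. The two PiggyBac inverted terminal repeats define the segment that PiggyBac transposase, supplied separately, excises and inserts into the genome of mammalian cells. Within that segment, positions A1 and A2 are acceptor slots, each followed by a polyadenylation signal, into which user-defined expression cassettes can be placed. The third position is already occupied by a puromycin N-acetyltransferase gene under the PRPBSA promoter, so that cells with stable integrations can be selected with puromycin. The vector therefore allows up to three cassettes to be integrated together as a single transposon.

The automated feature table covers the full 4,362-nt sequence and detects the PuroR coding sequence, a bGH poly(A) signal, and fragments of a synthetic poly(A) signal and of the SV40 promoter. It does not annotate the PiggyBac ITRs, the PRPBSA promoter or the A1/A2 sites, so their exact positions cannot be given from the record. The cloning sites used in its construction are listed as unknown.
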