Features (pLannotate 1.2.2; 10 found; start..end, strand, type, name):
    226..819     +  CDS            PuroR: puromycin N-acetyltransferase; pac from Streptomyces alboniger; confers resistance to puromycin
    959..980     -  protein_bind   CAP binding site: CAP binding activates transcription in the presence of cAMP. E. coli catabolite activator protein
    993..1035    -  CDS            lacI (fragment): lac repressor; lacI; The lac repressor binds to the lac operator to inhibit transcription in E. coli. This inhibition can be relieved by adding lactose or isopropyl-β-D-thiogalactopyranoside (IPTG).
   1416..2004    -  rep_origin     ori: high-copy-number ColE1/pMB1/pBR322/pUC origin of replication
   2125..2985    -  CDS            AmpR: β-lactamase; bla; confers resistance to ampicillin, carbenicillin, and related antibiotics
   2986..3090    -  promoter       AmpR promoter: bla
   3512..3736    +  polyA_signal   bGH poly(A) signal: bovine growth hormone polyadenylation signal
   3745..3762    +  promoter       SV40 promoter (fragment): SV40 enhancer and early promoter
   3838..3859    +  polyA_signal   poly(A) signal (fragment): synthetic polyadenylation signal
   3899..3915    -  CDS            lacZα (fragment): LacZα fragment of β-galactosidase; lacZ fragment
>Addgene plasmid #169655 | pTS2356_Tier3(PB)-PuroR | addgene full sequence | sequence record 364560 | Addgene NGS Result
GTATATAGCCGTAGACGGAACTTCGCCTTTCTCTCGGCCTTAGCGCCATTTTTTTGGGTGAGTGTTTTTT
GGTTCCTGCGTTGGGATTCCGTGTACAATCCATAGACATCTGACCTCGGCACTTAGCATCATCACAGCAA
ACTAACTGTAGCCTTTCTCTCTTTCCCTGTAGAAACCTCTGCACCTAGGGAGCTCGAATTCACCATGACT
AGTGGTGGTTCTGGTACCGAGTACAAGCCCACGGTGCGCCTCGCCACCCGCGACGACGTCCCCCGGGCCG
TACGCACCCTCGCCGCCGCGTTCGCCGACTACCCCGCCACGCGCCACACCGTCGACCCGGACCGCCACAT
CGAGCGGGTCACCGAGCTGCAAGAACTCTTCCTCACGCGCGTCGGGCTCGACATCGGCAAGGTGTGGGTC
GCGGACGACGGCGCCGCGGTGGCGGTCTGGACCACGCCGGAGAGCGTCGAAGCGGGGGCGGTGTTCGCCG
AGATCGGCCCGCGCATGGCCGAGTTGAGCGGTTCCCGGCTGGCCGCGCAGCAACAGATGGAAGGCCTCCT
GGCGCCGCACCGGCCCAAGGAGCCCGCGTGGTTCCTGGCCACCGTCGGCGTGTCGCCCGACCACCAGGGC
AAGGGTCTGGGCAGCGCCGTCGTGCTCCCCGGAGTGGAGGCGGCCGAGCGCGCCGGGGTGCCCGCCTTCC
TGGAGACATCCGCGCCCCGCAACCTCCCCTTCTACGAGCGGCTCGGCTTCACCGTCACCGCCGACGTCGA
GGTGCCCGAAGGACCGCGCACCTGGTGCATGACCCGCAAGCCCGGTGCCGCTAGCGGATCCACCGGTGTC
TAGAAAGCTCAGAAATTATGAGAGCGTTTAATAAAGTATTGACTATGGTTGACAAAACGTGTGTTGGAGT
TTTTTGTGTGCTTTGTCATCAACTGAGCCAGTAGGTCGAGGGTGCCTAATGAGTGAGCTAACTCACATTA
ATTGCGTTGCGCTCACTGCCCGCTTTCCAGTCGGGAAACCTGTCGTGCCAGCTGCGATATCTATAACAAG
AAAATATATATATAATAAGTTATCACGTAAGTAGAACATGAAATAACAATATAATTATCGTATGAGTTAA
ATCTTAAAAGTCACGTAAAAGATAATCATGCGTCATTTTGACTCACGCGGTCGTTATAGTTCAAAATCAG
TGACACTTACCGCATTGACAAGCACGCCTCACGGGAGCTCCAAGCGGCGACTGAGATGTCCTAAATGCAC
AGCGACGGATTCGCGCTATTTAGAAAGAGAGAGCAATATTTCAAGAATGCATGCGTCAATTTTACGCAGA
CTATCTTTCTAGGGTTAACCATGGACATGTGAGCAAAAGGCCAGCAAAAGGCCAGGAACCGTAAAAAGGC
CGCGTTGCTGGCGTTTTTCCATAGGCTCCGCCCCCCTGACGAGCATCACAAAAATCGACGCTCAAGTCAG
AGGTGGCGAAACCCGACAGGACTATAAAGATACCAGGCGTTTCCCCCTGGAAGCTCCCTCGTGCGCTCTC
CTGTTCCGACCCTGCCGCTTACCGGATACCTGTCCGCCTTTCTCCCTTCGGGAAGCGTGGCGCTTTCTCA
TAGCTCACGCTGTAGGTATCTCAGTTCGGTGTAGGTCGTTCGCTCCAAGCTGGGCTGTGTGCACGAACCC
CCCGTTCAGCCCGACCGCTGCGCCTTATCCGGTAACTATCGTCTTGAGTCCAACCCGGTAAGACACGACT
TATCGCCACTGGCAGCAGCCACTGGTAACAGGATTAGCAGAGCGAGGTATGTAGGCGGTGCTACAGAGTT
CTTGAAGTGGTGGCCTAACTACGGCTACACTAGAAGAACAGTATTTGGTATCTGCGCTCTGCTGAAGCCA
GTTACCTTCGGAAAAAGAGTTGGTAGCTCTTGATCCGGCAAACAAACCACCGCTGGTAGCGGTGGTTTTT
TTGTTTGCAAGCAGCAGATTACGCGCAGAAAAAAAGGATCTCAAGAAGATCCTTTGATCTTTTCTACGGG
GATTATCAAAAAGGATCTTCACCTAGATCCTTTTAAATTAAAAATGAAGTTTTAAATCAATCTAAAGTAT
ATATGAGTAAACTTGGTCTGACAGTTACCAATGCTTAATCAGTGAGGCACCTATCTCAGCGATCTGTCTA
TTTCGTTCATCCATAGTTGCCTGACTCCCCGTCGTGTAGATAACTACGATACGGGAGGGCTTACCATCTG
GCCCCAGTGCTGCAATGATACCGCGGCTCCCACGCTCACCGGCTCCAGATTTATCAGCAATAAACCAGCC
AGCCGGAAGGGCCGAGCGCAGAAGTGGTCCTGCAACTTTATCCGCCTCCATCCAGTCTATTAATTGTTGC
CGGGAAGCTAGAGTAAGTAGTTCGCCAGTTAATAGTTTGCGCAACGTTGTTGCCATTGCTACAGGCATCG
TGGTGTCACGCTCGTCGTTTGGTATGGCTTCATTCAGCTCCGGTTCCCAACGATCAAGGCGAGTTACATG
ATCCCCCATGTTGTGCAAAAAAGCGGTTAGCTCCTTCGGTCCTCCGATCGTTGTCAGAAGTAAGTTGGCC
GCAGTGTTATCACTCATGGTTATGGCAGCACTGCATAATTCTCTTACTGTCATGCCATCCGTAAGATGCT
TTTCTGTGACTGGTGAGTACTCAACCAAGTCATTCTGAGAATAGTGTATGCGGCGACCGAGTTGCTCTTG
CCCGGCGTCAATACGGGATAATACCGCGCCACATAGCAGAACTTTAAAAGTGCTCATCATTGGAAAACGT
TCTTCGGGGCGAAAACTCTCAAGGATCTTACCGCTGTTGAGATCCAGTTCGATGTAACCCACTCGTGCAC
CCAACTGATCTTCAGCATCTTTTACTTTCACCAGCGTTTCTGGGTGAGCAAAAACAGGAAGGCAAAATGC
CGCAAAAAAGGGAATAAGGGCGACACGGAAATGTTGAATACTCATACTCTTCCTTTTTCAATATTATTGA
AGCATTTATCAGGGTTATTGTCTCATGAGCGGATACATATTTGAATGTATTTAGAAAAATAAACAAATAG
GGGTTCCGCGCACATTTCCCCGAAAAGTGCCACCTGACGTCTAAGAAACCAAGATCAGCGGCCGCTTAAC
CCTAGAAAGATAATCATATTGTGACGTACGTTAAAGATAATCATGCGTAAAATTGACGCATGTGTTTTAT
CGGTCTGTATATCGAGGTTTATTTATTAATTTGAATAGATATTAAGTTTTATTATATTTACACTTACATA
CTAATAATAAATTCAACAAACAATTTATTTATGTTTATTTATTTATTAAAAAAAAACAAAAACTCAAAAT
TTCTTCTATAAAGTAACAAAACCTTAAGAGATCTACGCGTGGTACCCTCGAGGAGCTCTTCGAAGCGGAA
TTCACCATGACTAGTGCTAGCGGATCCACCGGTGTCTAGAAAGCTTTGAGGCCGGCCTGCAGGCCCGCTG
ATCAGCCTCGACTGTGCCTTCTAGTTGCCAGCCATCTGTTGTTTGCCCCTCCCCCGTGCCTTCCTTGACC
CTGGAAGGTGCCACTCCCACTGTCCTTTCCTAATAAAATGAGGAAATTGCATCGCATTGTCTGAGTAGGT
GTCATTCTATTCTGGGGGGTGGGGTGGGGCAGGACAGCAAGGGGGAGGATTGGGAAGACAATAGCAGGCA
TGCTGGGGATGCGGTGGGCTCTATGGTAGCTTAGGAGGCGGAAAGAACCAGCGCGGGAGACCGTCAGTTG
GTCTCCAGCTATACAGGTGCACCGCTTTATAATAAAACTGATACAGAGAACGTTATCATGTGTGTTGGTT
TTTTTTGTGTGTGCGGTTTAAGGGAGCCTCGGTCATAGCTGTTTCCTGTGTAAAACGACGGCCAGCGCGT
GGTACCCTCGAGCGTGACCCTGTCTCACAAAATAAAGTAAGCCCGGACTGAGTGCGGAAAGGCGGGCCTG
GCGGGTCTGGACTCCCCATGCGGGCCACCAGAGGCCCTGCAGCCTTCAGTCGCTTGAAGGGGTAATGGCG
CTTCCACTCACAAACATGGCGGACAGAGCGTGTGAACGAGATGAACAGCCCCTCAAAAATATGGCCGCCG
AGGCTGGACGGCCGTGCCCCAGCAGCACCGCCTCCGCGCCCCACGTGATCTCTCGCCGGGCACAGCGCTG
ACCGCGGAGGTCCAACCGGAAGAATGTCCGGATTGGACATTCGGAAGAGGGCCCGCCTTCCCTGGGGAAT
CTCTGCGCACGCGCAGAACGCTTCGACCAATGAAAACACAGGAAGCCGTCCGCGCAACCGCGTTGCGTCA
CTTCTGCCGCCCCTGTTTCAAG
